>Addgene plasmid #142126 | TFORF2705 | addgene full sequence | sequence record 391543 | Addgene NGS Result
TTAATGTAGTCTTATGCAATACTCTTGTAGTCTTGCAACATGGTAACGATGAGTTAGCAACATGCCTTAC
AAGGAGAGAAAAAGCACCGTGCATGCCGATTGGTGGAAGTAAGGTGGTACGATCGTGCCTTATTAGGAAG
GCAACAGACGGGTCTGACATGGATTGGACGAACCACTGAATTGCCGCATTGCAGAGATATTGTATTTAAG
TGCCTAGCTCGATACATAAACGGGTCTCTCTGGTTAGACCAGATCTGAGCCTGGGAGCTCTCTGGCTAAC
TAGGGAACCCACTGCTTAAGCCTCAATAAAGCTTGCCTTGAGTGCTTCAAGTAGTGTGTGCCCGTCTGTT
GTGTGACTCTGGTAACTAGAGATCCCTCAGACCCTTTTAGTCAGTGTGGAAAATCTCTAGCAGTGGCGCC
CGAACAGGGACTTGAAAGCGAAAGGGAAACCAGAGGAGCTCTCTCGACGCAGGACTCGGCTTGCTGAAGC
GCGCACGGCAAGAGGCGAGGGGCGGCGACTGGTGAGTACGCCAAAAATTTTGACTAGCGGAGGCTAGAAG
GAGAGAGATGGGTGCGAGAGCGTCAGTATTAAGCGGGGGAGAATTAGATCGCGATGGGAAAAAATTCGGT
TAAGGCCAGGGGGAAAGAAAAAATATAAATTAAAACATATAGTATGGGCAAGCAGGGAGCTAGAACGATT
CGCAGTTAATCCTGGCCTGTTAGAAACATCAGAAGGCTGTAGACAAATACTGGGACAGCTACAACCATCC
CTTCAGACAGGATCAGAAGAACTTAGATCATTATATAATACAGTAGCAACCCTCTATTGTGTGCATCAAA
GGATAGAGATAAAAGACACCAAGGAAGCTTTAGACAAGATAGAGGAAGAGCAAAACAAAAGTAAGACCAC
CGCACAGCAAGCGGCCGCTGATCTTCAGACCTGGAGGAGGAGATATGAGGGACAATTGGAGAAGTGAATT
ATATAAATATAAAGTAGTAAAAATTGAACCATTAGGAGTAGCACCCACCAAGGCAAAGAGAAGAGTGGTG
CAGAGAGAAAAAAGAGCAGTGGGAATAGGAGCTTTGTTCCTTGGGTTCTTGGGAGCAGCAGGAAGCACTA
TGGGCGCAGCGTCAATGACGCTGACGGTACAGGCCAGACAATTATTGTCTGGTATAGTGCAGCAGCAGAA
CAATTTGCTGAGGGCTATTGAGGCGCAACAGCATCTGTTGCAACTCACAGTCTGGGGCATCAAGCAGCTC
CAGGCAAGAATCCTGGCTGTGGAAAGATACCTAAAGGATCAACAGCTCCTGGGGATTTGGGGTTGCTCTG
GAAAACTCATTTGCACCACTGCTGTGCCTTGGAATGCTAGTTGGAGTAATAAATCTCTGGAACAGATTTG
GAATCACACGACCTGGATGGAGTGGGACAGAGAAATTAACAATTACACAAGCTTAATACACTCCTTAATT
GAAGAATCGCAAAACCAGCAAGAAAAGAATGAACAAGAATTATTGGAATTAGATAAATGGGCAAGTTTGT
GGAATTGGTTTAACATAACAAATTGGCTGTGGTATATAAAATTATTCATAATGATAGTAGGAGGCTTGGT
AGGTTTAAGAATAGTTTTTGCTGTACTTTCTATAGTGAATAGAGTTAGGCAGGGATATTCACCATTATCG
TTTCAGACCCACCTCCCAACCCCGAGGGGACCCATGCATTGCATCTCAATTAGTCAGCAACCAGGTGTGG
AAAGTCCCCAGGCTCCCCAGCAGGCAGAAGTATGCAAAGCATGCGTCTCAATTAGTCAGCAACCATAGTC
CCGCCCCTAACTCCGCCCATCCCGCCCCTAACTCCGCCCAGTTCCGCCCATTCTCCGCCCCATGGCTGAC
TAATTTTTTTTATTTATGCAGAGGCCGAGGCCGCCTCGGCCTCTGAGCTATTCCAGAAGTAGTGAGGAGG
CTTTTTTGGAGGCCTAGGCTTTTGCAAAAAGCTTTCTAGAGGTACCACCGGAGCTTACCATGACCGAGTA
CAAGCCCACGGTGCGCCTCGCCACCCGCGACGACGTCCCCAGGGCCGTACGCACCCTCGCCGCCGCGTTC
GCCGACTACCCCGCCACGCGCCACACCGTCGATCCGGACCGCCACATCGAGCGGGTCACCGAGCTGCAAG
AACTCTTCCTCACGCGCGTCGGGCTCGACATCGGCAAGGTGTGGGTCGCGGACGACGGCGCCGCCGTGGC
GGTCTGGACCACGCCGGAGAGCGTCGAAGCGGGGGCGGTGTTCGCCGAGATCGGCCCGCGCATGGCCGAG
TTGAGCGGTTCCCGGCTGGCCGCGCAGCAACAGATGGAAGGCCTCCTGGCGCCGCACCGGCCCAAGGAGC
CCGCGTGGTTCCTGGCCACCGTCGGCGTCTCGCCCGACCACCAGGGCAAGGGTCTGGGCAGCGCCGTCGT
GCTCCCCGGAGTGGAGGCGGCCGAGCGCGCCGGGGTGCCCGCCTTCCTGGAGACCTCCGCGCCCCGCAAC
CTCCCCTTCTACGAGCGGCTCGGCTTCACCGTCACCGCCGACGTCGAGGTGCCCGAAGGACCGCGCACCT
GGTGCATGACCCGCAAGCCCGGTGCCAGTTAACGAATTCTAGATCTTGAGACAAATGGCAGTATTCATCC
ACAATTTTAAAAGAAAAGGGGGGATTGGGGGGTACAGTGCAGGGGAAAGAATAGTAGACATAATAGCAAC
AGACATACAAACTAAAGAATTACAAAAACAAATTACAAAAATTCAAAATTTTCGGGTTTATTACAGGGAC
AGCAGAGATCCACTTTGGCGCCGGCTCGAGGCCTGCAGGTGCAAAGATGGATAAAGTTTTAAACAGAGAG
GAATCTTTGCAGCTAATGGACCTTCTAGGTCTTGAAAGGAGTGGGAATTGGCTCCGGTGCCCGTCAGTGG
GCAGAGCGCACATCGCCCACAGTCCCCGAGAAGTTGGGGGGAGGGGTCGGCAATTGAACCGGTGCCTAGA
GAAGGTGGCGCGGGGTAAACTGGGAAAGTGATGTCGTGTACTGGCTCCGCCTTTTTCCCGAGGGTGGGGG
AGAACCGTATATAAGTGCAGTAGTCGCCGTGAACGTTCTTTTTCGCAACGGGTTTGCCGCCAGAACACAG
GTAAGTGCCGTGTGTGGTTCCCGCGGGCCTGGCCTCTTTACGGGTTATGGCCCTTGCGTGCCTTGAATTA
CTTCCACCTGGCTGCAGTACGTGATTCTTGATCCCGAGCTTCGGGTTGGAAGTGGGTGGGAGAGTTCGAG
GCCTTGCGCTTAAGGAGCCCCTTCGCCTCGTGCTTGAGTTGAGGCCTGGCCTGGGCGCTGGGGCCGCCGC
GTGCGAATCTGGTGGCACCTTCGCGCCTGTCTCGCTGCTTTCGATAAGTCTCTAGCCATTTAAAATTTTT
GATGACCTGCTGCGACGCTTTTTTTCTGGCAAGATAGTCTTGTAAATGCGGGCCAAGATCTGCACACTGG
TATTTCGGTTTTTGGGGCCGCGGGCGGCGACGGGGCCCGTGCGTCCCAGCGCACATGTTCGGCGAGGCGG
GGCCTGCGAGCGCGGCCACCGAGAATCGGACGGGGGTAGTCTCAAGCTGGCCGGCCTGCTCTGGTGCCTG
GCCTCGCGCCGCCGTGTATCGCCCCGCCCTGGGCGGCAAGGCTGGCCCGGTCGGCACCAGTTGCGTGAGC
GGAAAGATGGCCGCTTCCCGGCCCTGCTGCAGGGAGCTCAAAATGGAGGACGCGGCGCTCGGGAGAGCGG
GCGGGTGAGTCACCCACACAAAGGAAAAGGGCCTTTCCGTCCTCAGCCGTCGCTTCATGTGACTCCACGG
AGTACCGGGCGCCGTCCAGGCACCTCGATTAGTTCTCGAGCTTTTGGAGTACGTCGTCTTTAGGTTGGGG
GGAGGGGTTTTATGCGATGGAGTTTCCCCACACTGAGTGGGTGGAGACTGAAGTTAGGCCAGCTTGGCAC
TTGATGTAATTCTCCTTGGAATTTGCCCTTTTTGAGTTTGGATCTTGGTTCATTCTCAAGCCTCAGACAG
TGGTTCAAAGTTTTTTTCTTCCATTTCAGGTGTCGTGAGGCTAGCACCGCCACCATGTCCTCGGACGACA
GGCACCTGGGCTCCAGCTGCGGCTCCTTCATCAAGACTGAGCCGTCCAGCCCGTCCTCGGGCATCGATGC
CCTCAGCCACCACAGCCCCAGTGGCTCGTCCGACGCCAGCGGCGGCTTTGGCCTGGCCCTGGGCACCCAC
GCCAACGGTCTGGACTCGCCACCCATGTTTGCAGGCGCCGGGCTGGGAGGCACCCCATGCCGCAAGAGCT
ACGAGGACTGTGCCAGCGGCATCATGGAGGACTCGGCCATCAAGTGCGAGTACATGCTCAACGCCATCCC
CAAGCGCCTGTGCCTCGTGTGCGGGGACATTGCCTCTGGCTACCACTACGGCGTGGCCTCCTGCGAGGCT
TGCAAGGCCTTCTTCAAGAGGACTATCCAAGGGAACATTGAGTACAGCTGCCCGGCCACCAACGAGTGCG
AGATCACCAAACGGAGGCGCAAGTCCTGCCAGGCCTGCCGCTTCATGAAATGCCTCAAAGTGGGGATGCT
GAAGGAAGGTGTGCGCCTTGATCGAGTGCGTGGAGGCCGTCAGAAATACAAGCGACGGCTGGACTCAGAG
AGCAGCCCATACCTGAGCTTACAAATTTCTCCACCTGCTAAAAAGCCATTGACCAAGATTGTCTCATACC
TACTGGTGGCTGAGCCGGACAAGCTCTATGCCATGCCTCCCCCTGGTATGCCTGAGGGGGACATCAAGGC
CCTGACCACTCTCTGTGACCTGGCAGACCGAGAGCTTGTGGTCATCATTGGCTGGGCCAAGCACATCCCA
GGCTTCTCAAGCCTCTCCCTGGGGGACCAGATGAGCCTGCTGCAGAGTGCCTGGATGGAAATCCTCATCC
TGGGCATCGTGTACCGCTCGCTGCCCTATGACGACAAGCTGGTGTACGCTGAGGACTACATCATGGATGA
GGAGCACTCCCGCCTCGCGGGGCTGCTGGAGCTCTACCGGGCCATCCTGCAGCTGGTACGCAGGTACAAG
AAGCTCAAGGTGGAGAAGGAGGAGTTTGTGACGCTCAAGGCCCTGGCCCTCGCCAACTCCGATTCCATGT
ACATCGAGGATCTAGAGGCTGTCCAGAAGCTGCAGGACCTGCTGCACGAGGCACTGCAGGACTACGAGCT
GAGCCAGCGCCATGAGGAGCCCTGGAGGACGGGCAAGCTGCTGCTGACACTGCCGCTGCTGCGGCAGACG
GCCGCCAAGGCCGTGCAGCACTTCTATAGCGTCAAACTGCAGGGCAAAGTGCCCATGCACAAACTCTTCC
TGGAGATGCTGGAGGCCAAGGTTGGCCAAGAGCAGCTTAGAGGATCTCCCAAGGATGAAAGAATGTCAAG
CCATGATGGAAAATGCCCCTTCCAATCAGCTGCCTTCACAAGCAGGGATCAGAGCAACTCCCCGGGGATC
CCCAATCCACGCCCTTCTAGTCCAACCCCCCTCAATGAGAGAGGCAGGCAGATCTCACCCAGCACTAGGA
CACCAGGAGGCCAGGGAAAGCATCTCTGGCTCACCATGTAGTAATGAACTAGTCCGTAACTTGAAAGTAT
TTCGATTTCTTGGCTTTATATATCTTGTGGAAAGGACGACTTAATCGTACTACGGGAATTATAACGCGTT
AAGTCGACAATCAACCTCTGGATTACAAAATTTGTGAAAGATTGACTGGTATTCTTAACTATGTTGCTCC
TTTTACGCTATGTGGATACGCTGCTTTAATGCCTTTGTATCATGCTATTGCTTCCCGTATGGCTTTCATT
TTCTCCTCCTTGTATAAATCCTGGTTGCTGTCTCTTTATGAGGAGTTGTGGCCCGTTGTCAGGCAACGTG
GCGTGGTGTGCACTGTGTTTGCTGACGCAACCCCCACTGGTTGGGGCATTGCCACCACCTGTCAGCTCCT
TTCCGGGACTTTCGCTTTCCCCCTCCCTATTGCCACGGCGGAACTCATCGCCGCCTGCCTTGCCCGCTGC
TGGACAGGGGCTCGGCTGTTGGGCACTGACAATTCCGTGGTGTTGTCGGGGAAATCATCGTCCTTTCCTT
GGCTGCTCGCCTGTGTTGCCACCTGGATTCTGCGCGGGACGTCCTTCTGCTACGTCCCTTCGGCCCTCAA
TCCAGCGGACCTTCCTTCCCGCGGCCTGCTGCCGGCTCTGCGGCCTCTTCCGCGTCTTCGCCTTCGCCCT
CAGACGAGTCGGATCTCCCTTTGGGCCGCCTCCCCGCGTCGACTTTAAGACCAATGACTTACAAGGCAGC
TGTAGATCTTAGCCACTTTTTAAAAGAAAAGGGGGGACTGGAAGGGCTAATTCACTCCCAACGAAGACAA
GATCTGCTTTTTGCTTGTACTGGGTCTCTCTGGTTAGACCAGATCTGAGCCTGGGAGCTCTCTGGCTAAC
TAGGGAACCCACTGCTTAAGCCTCAATAAAGCTTGCCTTGAGTGCTTCAAGTAGTGTGTGCCCGTCTGTT
GTGTGACTCTGGTAACTAGAGATCCCTCAGACCCTTTTAGTCAGTGTGGAAAATCTCTAGCAGTACGTAT
AGTAGTTCATGTCATCTTATTATTCAGTATTTATAACTTGCAAAGAAATGAATATCAGAGAGTGAGAGGA
ACTTGTTTATTGCAGCTTATAATGGTTACAAATAAAGCAATAGCATCACAAATTTCACAAATAAAGCATT
TTTTTCACTGCATTCTAGTTGTGGTTTGTCCAAACTCATCAATGTATCTTATCATGTCTGGCTCTAGCTA
TCCCGCCCCTAACTCCGCCCATCCCGCCCCTAACTCCGCCCAGTTCCGCCCATTCTCCGCCCCATGGCTG
ACTAATTTTTTTTATTTATGCAGAGGCCGAGGCCGCCTCGGCCTCTGAGCTATTCCAGAAGTAGTGAGGA
GGCTTTTTTGGAGGCCTAGGGACGTACCCAATTCGCCCTATAGTGAGTCGTATTACGCGCGCTCACTGGC
CGTCGTTTTACAACGTCGTGACTGGGAAAACCCTGGCGTTACCCAACTTAATCGCCTTGCAGCACATCCC
CCTTTCGCCAGCTGGCGTAATAGCGAAGAGGCCCGCACCGATCGCCCTTCCCAACAGTTGCGCAGCCTGA
ATGGCGAATGGG
[124 nt withheld, positions 7223-7346]
C
[91 nt withheld, positions 7348-7438]
A
[49 nt withheld, positions 7440-7488]
CCTTTGACGTTGGAGTCCACGTTCTTT
[37 nt withheld, positions 7516-7552]
ACCCTATCTCGGTCTATTCTTTTGATTTATAAGGGATTTTGCCGATTTCGGCCTATTGGTTAAAAAATGA
GCTGATTTAACAAAAATTTAACGCGAATTTTAACAAAATATTAACGCTTACAATTTAGGTGGCACTTTTC
GGGGAAATGTGCGCGGAACCCCTATTTGTTTATTTTTCTAAATACATTCAAATATGTATCCGCTCATGAG
ACAATAACCCTGATAAATGCTTCAATAATATTGAAAAAGGAAGAGTATGAGTATTCAACATTTCCGTGTC
GCCCTTATTCCCTTTTTTGCGGCATTTTGCCTTCCTGTTTTTGCTCACCCAGAAACGCTGGTGAAAGTAA
AAGATGCTGAAGATCAGTTGGGTGCACGAGTGGGTTACATCGAACTGGATCTCAACAGCGGTAAGATCCT
TGAGAGTTTTCGCCCCGAAGAACGTTTTCCAATGATGAGCACTTTTAAAGTTCTGCTATGTGGCGCGGTA
TTATCCCGTATTGACGCCGGGCAAGAGCAACTCGGTCGCCGCATACACTATTCTCAGAATGACTTGGTTG
AGTACTCACCAGTCACAGAAAAGCATCTTACGGATGGCATGACAGTAAGAGAATTATGCAGTGCTGCCAT
AACCATGAGTGATAACACTGCGGCCAACTTACTTCTGACAACGATCGGAGGACCGAAGGAGCTAACCGCT
TTTTTGCACAACATGGGGGATCATGTAACTCGCCTTGATCGTTGGGAACCGGAGCTGAATGAAGCCATAC
CAAACGACGAGCGTGACACCACGATGCCTGTAGCAATGGCAACAACGTTGCGCAAACTATTAACTGGCGA
ACTACTTACTCTAGCTTCCCGGCAACAATTAATAGACTGGATGGAGGCGGATAAAGTTGCAGGACCACTT
CTGCGCTCGGCCCTTCCGGCTGGCTGGTTTATTGCTGATAAATCTGGAGCCGGTGAGCGTGGGTCTCGCG
GTATCATTGCAGCACTGGGGCCAGATGGTAAGCCCTCCCGTATCGTAGTTATCTACACGACGGGGAGTCA
GGCAACTATGGATGAACGAAATAGACAGATCGCTGAGATAGGTGCCTCACTGATTAAGCATTGGTAACTG
TCAGACCAAGTTTACTCATATATACTTTAGATTGATTTAAAACTTCATTTTTAATTTAAAAGGATCTAGG
TGAAGATCCTTTTTGATAATCTCATGACCAAAATCCCTTAACGTGAGTTTTCGTTCCACTGAGCGTCAGA
CCCCGTAGAAAAGATCAAAGGATCTTCTTGAGATCCTTTTTTTCTGCGCGTAATCTGCTGCTTGCAAACA
AAAAAACCACCGCTACCAGCGGTGGTTTGTTTGCCGGATCAAGAGCTACCAACTCTTTTTCCGAAGGTAA
CTGGCTTCAGCAGAGCGCAGATACCAAATACTGTTCTTCTAGTGTAGCCGTAGTTAGGCCACCACTTCAA
GAACTCTGTAGCACCGCCTACATACCTCGCTCTGCTAATCCTGTTACCAGTGGCTGCTGCCAGTGGCGAT
AAGTCGTGTCTTACCGGGTTGGACTCAAGACGATAGTTACCGGATAAGGCGCAGCGGTCGGGCTGAACGG
GGGGTTCGTGCACACAGCCCAGCTTGGAGCGAACGACCTACACCGAACTGAGATACCTACAGCGTGAGCT
ATGAGAAAGCGCCACGCTTCCCGAAGGGAGAAAGGCGGACAGGTATCCGGTAAGCGGCAGGGTCGGAACA
GGAGAGCGCACGAGGGAGCTTCCAGGGGGAAACGCCTGGTATCTTTATAGTCCTGTCGGGTTTCGCCACC
TCTGACTTGAGCGTCGATTTTTGTGATGCTCGTCAGGGGGGCGGAGCCTATGGAAAAACGCCAGCAACGC
GGCCTTTTTACGGTTCCTGGCCTTTTGCTGGCCTTTTGCTCACATGTTCTTTCCTGCGTTATCCCCTGAT
TCTGTGGATAACCGTATTACCGCCTTTGAGTGAGCTGATACCGCTCGCCGCAGCCGAACGACCGAGCGCA
GCGAGTCAGTGAGCGAGGAAGCGGAAGAGCGCCCAATACGCAAACCGCCTCTCCCCGCGCGTTGGCCGAT
TCATTAATGCAGCTGGCACGACAGGTTTCCCGACTGGAAAGCGGGCAGTGAGCGCAACGCAATTAATGTG
AGTTAGCTCACTCATTAGGCACCCCAGGCTTTACACTTTATGCTTCCGGCTCGTATGTTGTGTGGAATTG
TGAGCGGATAACAATTTCACACAGGAAACAGCTATGACCATGATTACGCCAAGCGCGCAATTAACCCTCA
CTAAAGGGAACAAAAGCTGGAGCTGCAAGC
Features (pLannotate 1.2.2; 31 found; start..end, strand, type, name):
      5..231     +  promoter       RSV promoter: Rous sarcoma virus enhancer/promoter
    232..412     +  LTR            5' LTR (truncated): truncated 5' long terminal repeat (LTR) from HIV-1
    459..584     +  misc_feature   HIV-1 Ψ: packaging signal of human immunodeficiency virus type 1
    568..931     +  CDS            HIV-1 gag (fragment): gag protein from human immunodeficiency virus 1; gag
   1077..1310    +  misc_feature   RRE: The Rev response element (RRE) of HIV-1 allows for Rev-dependent mRNA export from the nucleus to the cytoplasm.
   1687..1713    +  CDS            Rev (fragment): human immunodeficiency virus 1 (HIV-1) Rev protein; rev; enhances nuclear export of unspliced and incompletely spliced viral mRNAs
   1720..1743    +  promoter       SV40 promoter (fragment): SV40 early promoter
   1744..1815    +  promoter       SV40 promoter (fragment): SV40 enhancer and early promoter
   1839..1974    +  rep_origin     SV40 ori: SV40 origin of replication
   2020..2616    +  CDS            PuroR (fragment): puromycin N-acetyltransferase; pac from Streptomyces; confers resistance to puromycin
   2665..2782    +  misc_feature   cPPT/CTS: central polypurine tract and central termination sequence of HIV-1
   2847..2913    +  CDS            small t antigen (fragment): SV40 (simian virus 40) small t antigen
   2920..4098    +  promoter       EF-1α promoter: strong constitutive promoter for human elongation factor EF-1α
   4115..5413    +  CDS            ESRRB: ERR2_HUMAN - Also known as ERRB2, ESRL2, NR3B2. Experimental evidence at protein level: Swiss-Prot protein existence level 1. [Isoform 1]: Transcription factor that binds a canonical ESRRB recognition (ERRE) sequence 5'TCAAGGTCA-3' localized on promoter and enhancer of targets genes regulating their expression or their transcription activity. Positively regulates ESR1 transcriptional activity upon E2 stimulation. From Homo sapiens (Human).
   5654..5707    +  promoter       U6 promoter (fragment): RNA polymerase III promoter for human U6 snRNA
   5749..6337    +  misc_feature   WPRE: woodchuck hepatitis virus posttranscriptional regulatory element
   6388..6407    +  misc_feature   cPPT/CTS (fragment): central polypurine tract and central termination sequence of HIV-1
   6409..6642    +  LTR            3' LTR (ΔU3): self-inactivating 3' long terminal repeat (LTR) from HIV-1
   6720..6841    +  polyA_signal   SV40 poly(A) signal: SV40 polyadenylation signal
   6881..7016    +  rep_origin     SV40 ori: SV40 origin of replication
   7037..7055    -  promoter       T7 promoter: promoter for bacteriophage T7 RNA polymerase
   7063..7218    +  CDS            lacZα (fragment): LacZα fragment of β-galactosidase; lacZ fragment
   7223..7651    +  rep_origin     f1 ori (sequence partly withheld): f1 bacteriophage origin of replication; arrow indicates direction of (+) strand synthesis
   7704..7808    +  promoter       AmpR promoter: bla
   7809..8669    +  CDS            AmpR: β-lactamase; bla; confers resistance to ampicillin, carbenicillin, and related antibiotics
   8840..9428    +  rep_origin     ori: high-copy-number ColE1/pMB1/pBR322/pUC origin of replication
   9611..9703    +  CDS            lacI (fragment): lac repressor; lacI; The lac repressor binds to the lac operator to inhibit transcription in E. coli. This inhibition can be relieved by adding lactose or isopropyl-β-D-thiogalactopyranoside (IPTG).
   9716..9737    +  protein_bind   CAP binding site: CAP binding activates transcription in the presence of cAMP. E. coli catabolite activator protein
   9752..9782    +  promoter       lac promoter: promoter for the E. coli lac operon
   9790..9806    +  protein_bind   lac operator: The lac repressor binds to the lac operator to inhibit transcription in E. coli. This inhibition can be relieved by adding lactose or isopropyl-β-D-thiogalactopyranoside (IPTG). lac repressor encoded by lacI
   9851..9869    +  promoter       T3 promoter: promoter for bacteriophage T3 RNA polymerase
