[The description below was written by a language model from this plasmid's Addgene catalogue record and pLannotate feature annotations shown in this document.]
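Description:
TFORF2705 is a lentiviral mammalian expression plasmid built on the pLX_TRC317 backbone and carrying the human ESRRB open reading frame (estrogen-related receptor beta, NR3B2), one member of a barcoded transcription factor ORF collection. It is propagated in E. coli through a high-copy ColE1/pUC-type origin with ampicillin selection from the bla gene. An f1 origin and remnants of a lac/lacZα cloning region with T3 and T7 promoters are also present in the bacterial portion. The sequenced record is 9,892 nt, consistent with the stated backbone and insert sizes.

The viral portion has a third-generation, self-inactivating layout. An RSV promoter drives a truncated HIV-1 5' LTR, followed by the Ψ packaging signal with a gag fragment, the Rev response element, a cPPT/CTS, and a ΔU3 3' LTR with an SV40 polyadenylation signal downstream. Within this transfer cassette, an SV40 early promoter/origin region precedes the puromycin N-acetyltransferase gene, allowing selection of transduced cells. Further downstream, the strong constitutive EF-1α promoter drives ESRRB, annotated as a roughly 1.3 kb coding sequence matching the human protein. A WPRE located after the ORF enhances transcript stability and expression.

The catalogue insert size is larger than the annotated coding region. The extra length may include the unique 24-bp barcode described for the collection, although the feature table does not annotate the barcode. A short U6 promoter fragment also lies between the ORF and the WPRE.

The vector is intended for overexpressing ESRRB, alone or in pooled transcription factor screens in which the barcode identifies the delivered ORF. The depositor notes that the ORF was synthesized and that the plasmid may be prone to recombination.
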