Addgene plasmid #142126: TFORF2705
Purpose: Lentiviral vector for overexpressing transcription factor ORFs with unique 24-bp barcodes. Barcodes facilitate identification of transcription factors in pooled screens.
Depositing lab: Feng Zhang. Depositing organization: Broad Institute. Publication: A transcription factor atlas of directed differentiation. Joung J, Ma S, Tay T, Geiger-Schuller KR, Kirchgatterer PC, Verdine VK, Guo B, Arias-Garcia MA, Allen WE, Singh A, Kuksenko O, Abudayyeh OO, Gootenberg JS, Fu Z, Macrae RK, Buenrostro JD, Regev A, Zhang F. Cell. 2023 Jan 5;186(1):209-229.e26. doi: 10.1016/j.cell.2022.11.026. PubMed 36608654.
Backbone
  Vector backbone: pLX_TRC317
  Backbone manufacturer: Broad Institute Genetic Perturbation Platform
  Backbone size w/o insert (bp): 8264
  Vector type: Mammalian Expression, Lentiviral
  Selectable markers: Puromycin
Growth in bacteria
  Bacterial resistance: Ampicillin, 100 μg/mL
  Growth temperature: 37°C
  Growth strain: NEB Stable
  Copy number: High Copy
Gene/Insert
  Gene/Insert name: ESRRB
  Species: H. sapiens (human)
  Insert size (bp): 1628
  Entrez Gene: ESRRB (a.k.a. DFNB35, ERR beta-2, ERR2, ERRb, ERRbeta2, ESRL2, NR3B2)
  Promoter: EF1a
  Cloning method: Unknown
  Sequencing primers: 5′ GGGTGGAGACTGAAGTTAGGCCAG; 3′ CACATAGCGTAAAAGGAGCAACATAG
Terms and licenses: Academic/Nonprofit Terms; Industry Terms: Not Available to Industry
Depositor comments: NM_004452,XM_017021086,ENST00000380887,ENST00000509242 . The transcription factor ORF portion of this plasmid was synthesized by Genewiz. Please test multiple small colonies in case of plasmid recombination. To make this collection available in a timely manner, a portion of this collection was not fully sequenced by Addgene. If an Addgene verified full plasmid sequence is not available, please contact us prior to placing an order to request the full sequence.
How to cite: TFORF2705 was a gift from Feng Zhang (Addgene plasmid # 142126 ; http://n2t.net/addgene:142126 ; RRID:Addgene_142126)
