>Addgene plasmid #142126 | TFORF2705 | depositor partial sequence | sequence record 278515 | Insert
ACCGCCACCATGTCCTCGGACGACAGGCACCTGGGCTCCAGCTGCGGCTCCTTCATCAAGACTGAGCCGT
CCAGCCCGTCCTCGGGCATCGATGCCCTCAGCCACCACAGCCCCAGTGGCTCGTCCGACGCCAGCGGCGG
CTTTGGCCTGGCCCTGGGCACCCACGCCAACGGTCTGGACTCGCCACCCATGTTTGCAGGCGCCGGGCTG
GGAGGCACCCCATGCCGCAAGAGCTACGAGGACTGTGCCAGCGGCATCATGGAGGACTCGGCCATCAAGT
GCGAGTACATGCTCAACGCCATCCCCAAGCGCCTGTGCCTCGTGTGCGGGGACATTGCCTCTGGCTACCA
CTACGGCGTGGCCTCCTGCGAGGCTTGCAAGGCCTTCTTCAAGAGGACTATCCAAGGGAACATTGAGTAC
AGCTGCCCGGCCACCAACGAGTGCGAGATCACCAAACGGAGGCGCAAGTCCTGCCAGGCCTGCCGCTTCA
TGAAATGCCTCAAAGTGGGGATGCTGAAGGAAGGTGTGCGCCTTGATCGAGTGCGTGGAGGCCGTCAGAA
ATACAAGCGACGGCTGGACTCAGAGAGCAGCCCATACCTGAGCTTACAAATTTCTCCACCTGCTAAAAAG
CCATTGACCAAGATTGTCTCATACCTACTGGTGGCTGAGCCGGACAAGCTCTATGCCATGCCTCCCCCTG
GTATGCCTGAGGGGGACATCAAGGCCCTGACCACTCTCTGTGACCTGGCAGACCGAGAGCTTGTGGTCAT
CATTGGCTGGGCCAAGCACATCCCAGGCTTCTCAAGCCTCTCCCTGGGGGACCAGATGAGCCTGCTGCAG
AGTGCCTGGATGGAAATCCTCATCCTGGGCATCGTGTACCGCTCGCTGCCCTATGACGACAAGCTGGTGT
ACGCTGAGGACTACATCATGGATGAGGAGCACTCCCGCCTCGCGGGGCTGCTGGAGCTCTACCGGGCCAT
CCTGCAGCTGGTACGCAGGTACAAGAAGCTCAAGGTGGAGAAGGAGGAGTTTGTGACGCTCAAGGCCCTG
GCCCTCGCCAACTCCGATTCCATGTACATCGAGGATCTAGAGGCTGTCCAGAAGCTGCAGGACCTGCTGC
ACGAGGCACTGCAGGACTACGAGCTGAGCCAGCGCCATGAGGAGCCCTGGAGGACGGGCAAGCTGCTGCT
GACACTGCCGCTGCTGCGGCAGACGGCCGCCAAGGCCGTGCAGCACTTCTATAGCGTCAAACTGCAGGGC
AAAGTGCCCATGCACAAACTCTTCCTGGAGATGCTGGAGGCCAAGGTTGGCCAAGAGCAGCTTAGAGGAT
CTCCCAAGGATGAAAGAATGTCAAGCCATGATGGAAAATGCCCCTTCCAATCAGCTGCCTTCACAAGCAG
GGATCAGAGCAACTCCCCGGGGATCCCCAATCCACGCCCTTCTAGTCCAACCCCCCTCAATGAGAGAGGC
AGGCAGATCTCACCCAGCACTAGGACACCAGGAGGCCAGGGAAAGCATCTCTGGCTCACCATGTAGTAAT
GAACTAGTCCGTAACTTGAAAGTATTTCGATTTCTTGGCTTTATATATCTTGTGGAAAGGACGACTTAAT
CGTACTACGGGAATTATA
