>Addgene plasmid #142126 | TFORF2705 | depositor partial sequence | sequence record 278516 | Barcode
CTTAATCGTACTACGGGAATTATA
